Addgene plasmid #120199: pCMV-GFP-RPS5pA-m2r
Purpose: Human RPS5 poly(A) site reporter, stem loop mutant 2 rescue
Depositing lab: David Bartel. Depositing organization: Whitehead Institute for Biomedical Research. Publication: Widespread Influence of 3'-End Structures on Mammalian mRNA Processing and Stability. Wu X, Bartel DP. Cell. 2017 May 18;169(5):905-917.e11. doi: 10.1016/j.cell.2017.04.036. PubMed 28525757.
Backbone
  Vector backbone: pCMV-GFP
  Vector type: Mammalian Expression
Growth in bacteria
  Bacterial resistance: Ampicillin, 100 μg/mL
  Growth temperature: 37°C
  Growth strain: DH5alpha
  Copy number: Unknown
Gene/Insert
  Gene/Insert name: RPS5 poly(A) site
  Species: H. sapiens (human)
  Insert size (bp): 580
Terms and licenses: Academic/Nonprofit Terms; Industry Terms: Not Available to Industry
How to cite: pCMV-GFP-RPS5pA-m2r was a gift from David Bartel (Addgene plasmid # 120199 ; http://n2t.net/addgene:120199 ; RRID:Addgene_120199)
