[The description below was written by a language model from this plasmid's Addgene catalogue record and pLannotate feature annotations shown in this document.]
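Description:
pCMV-GFP-RPS5pA-m2r is a 5,059 nt mammalian expression reporter built on the pCMV-GFP backbone to study cleavage and polyadenylation at the human RPS5 poly(A) site. It is propagated in E. coli through a high-copy ColE1/pUC-type origin and selected with ampicillin via the β-lactamase gene and its native promoter. No functional mammalian selection marker is annotated. An SV40 early promoter lies directly next to an SV40 poly(A) signal with no coding sequence between them, and the lac promoter/operator, CAP site and lacI fragments appear to be backbone remnants.

The reporter unit consists of the CMV immediate-early enhancer and promoter, a short multiple cloning site and the EGFP coding sequence, followed by the roughly 580 bp human RPS5 poly(A) site insert. The annotation software picks up the start of this insert as a short Rps5 coding fragment matched to the rat protein, which most likely reflects the conserved end of the RPS5 open reading frame carried in the human genomic segment rather than rat-derived DNA. Downstream lie a globin-like fragment and the rabbit β-globin poly(A) signal. This signal could serve as a second, distal processing site for transcripts that read through the RPS5 site, although the record does not state that design explicitly.

According to the stated purpose, this version is the "stem loop mutant 2 rescue". That name suggests changes intended to restore a 3′-end stem-loop disrupted in a corresponding mutant, but the specific changes are not given. The construct belongs to work on how 3′-end RNA structures influence mammalian mRNA processing and stability, and is presumably meant to be compared with related reporter variants after transfection.
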