Features (pLannotate 1.2.2; 18 found; start..end, strand, type, name):
     51..354     +  enhancer       CMV enhancer: human cytomegalovirus immediate early enhancer
    355..558     +  promoter       CMV promoter: human cytomegalovirus (CMV) immediate early promoter
    581..661     +  misc_feature   MCS: multiple cloning site
    669..1388    +  CDS            EGFP: the original enhanced GFP (Yang et al., 1996) mammalian codon-optimized
   1405..1476    +  CDS            Rps5 (fragment): RS5_RAT - Experimental evidence at protein level: Swiss-Prot protein existence level 1. From Rattus norvegicus (Rat).
   1927..2049    +  CDS            HBD (fragment): HBD_AOTTR - Experimental evidence at protein level: Swiss-Prot protein existence level 1. From Aotus trivirgatus (Three-striped night monkey) (Douroucouli).
   2120..2175    +  polyA_signal   β-globin poly(A) signal: rabbit β-globin polyadenylation signal (Gil and Proudfoot, 1987)
   2560..2576    -  protein_bind   lac operator: The lac repressor binds to the lac operator to inhibit transcription in E. coli. This inhibition can be relieved by adding lactose or isopropyl-β-D-thiogalactopyranoside (IPTG). lac repressor encoded by lacI
   2584..2614    -  promoter       lac promoter: promoter for the E. coli lac operon
   2629..2650    -  protein_bind   CAP binding site: CAP binding activates transcription in the presence of cAMP. E. coli catabolite activator protein
   2663..2702    -  CDS            lacI (fragment): lac repressor; lacI; The lac repressor binds to the lac operator to inhibit transcription in E. coli. This inhibition can be relieved by adding lactose or isopropyl-β-D-thiogalactopyranoside (IPTG).
   2709..2904    +  promoter       SV40 promoter: SV40 early promoter
   2910..3044    +  polyA_signal   SV40 poly(A) signal: SV40 polyadenylation signal
   3046..3100    -  CDS            lacI (fragment): lac repressor; lacI; The lac repressor binds to the lac operator to inhibit transcription in E. coli. This inhibition can be relieved by adding lactose or isopropyl-β-D-thiogalactopyranoside (IPTG).
   3283..3871    -  rep_origin     ori: high-copy-number ColE1/pMB1/pBR322/pUC origin of replication
   4042..4902    -  CDS            AmpR: β-lactamase; bla; confers resistance to ampicillin, carbenicillin, and related antibiotics
   4903..5007    -  promoter       AmpR promoter: bla
   5038..5057    +  enhancer       CMV enhancer (fragment): human cytomegalovirus immediate early enhancer
>Addgene plasmid #120199 | pCMV-GFP-RPS5pA-m2r | addgene full sequence | sequence record 274580 | Addgene NGS Result
TAGTAATCAATTACGGGGTCATTAGTTCATAGCCCATATATGGAGTTCCGCGTTACATAACTTACGGTAA
ATGGCCCGCCTGGCTGACCGCCCAACGACCCCCGCCCATTGACGTCAATAATGACGTATGTTCCCATAGT
AACGCCAATAGGGACTTTCCATTGACGTCAATGGGTGGAGTATTTACGGTAAACTGCCCACTTGGCAGTA
CATCAAGTGTATCATATGCCAAGTACGCCCCCTATTGACGTCAATGACGGTAAATGGCCCGCCTGGCATT
ATGCCCAGTACATGACCTTATGGGACTTTCCTACTTGGCAGTACATCTACGTATTAGTCATCGCTATTAC
CATGGTGATGCGGTTTTGGCAGTACATCAATGGGCGTGGATAGCGGTTTGACTCACGGGGATTTCCAAGT
CTCCACCCCATTGACGTCAATGGGAGTTTGTTTTGGCACCAAAATCAACGGGACTTTCCAAAATGTCGTA
ACAACTCCGCCCCATTGACGCAAATGGGCGGTAGGCGTGTACGGTGGGAGGTCTATATAAGCAGAGCTGG
TTTAGTGAACCGTCAGATCCGCTAGCGCTACCGGACTCAGATCTCGAGCTCAAGCTTCGAATTCTGCAGT
CGACGGTACCGCGGGCCCGGGATCCACCGGTCGCCACCATGGTGAGCAAGGGCGAGGAGCTGTTCACCGG
GGTGGTGCCCATCCTGGTCGAGCTGGACGGCGACGTAAACGGCCACAAGTTCAGCGTGTCCGGCGAGGGC
GAGGGCGATGCCACCTACGGCAAGCTGACCCTGAAGTTCATCTGCACCACCGGCAAGCTGCCCGTGCCCT
GGCCCACCCTCGTGACCACCCTGACCTACGGCGTGCAGTGCTTCAGCCGCTACCCCGACCACATGAAGCA
GCACGACTTCTTCAAGTCCGCCATGCCCGAAGGCTACGTCCAGGAGCGCACCATCTTCTTCAAGGACGAC
GGCAACTACAAGACCCGCGCCGAGGTGAAGTTCGAGGGCGACACCCTGGTGAACCGCATCGAGCTGAAGG
GCATCGACTTCAAGGAGGACGGCAACATCCTGGGGCACAAGCTGGAGTACAACTACAACAGCCACAACGT
CTATATCATGGCCGACAAGCAGAAGAACGGCATCAAGGTGAACTTCAAGATCCGCCACAACATCGAGGAC
GGCAGCGTGCAGCTCGCCGACCACTACCAGCAGAACACCCCCATCGGCGACGGCCCCGTGCTGCTGCCCG
ACAACCACTACCTGAGCACCCAGTCCGCCCTGAGCAAAGACCCCAACGAGAAGCGCGATCACATGGTCCT
GCTGGAGTTCGTGACCGCCGCCGGGATCACTCTCGGCATGGACGAGCTGTACAAGTAAAGCGGCCGCACT
CCTCAGGTGCGGCTCCTCGAACTCCTATGCCATTAAGAAGAAGGACGAGCTGGAGCGTGTGGCCAAGTCC
AACCGCTGATTTTCCCAGCTGCTGCCCAATAAACCTGTCTGGCGTTTGCGCCAGTCCCAGCCACCTGTGC
TGTTGTCTGTCTTCGGTGGGGGGATGTGGGTGGCATAGCCCTGGTGGCCTTGGGAGCTGCTCACCTTCCT
GACCTGTTGGCCTGTGGGGACCTGGAAGTATTGCTGACTCAGAACCATGGCACCCCAGGGCTAGCAGGTG
GGGCACTGGATGCAGGCCAGGCTGCCTGGAGTGTCCCAGCAGGTACTGGAAATGAGATGTGGTTATCCAT
AACTTCTGAGGGCGTGGCACATGAGATGTTGCTGTGGTCTGGGTGGATGGGTGGCTTGGGTGCCTGTGAG
GTCTGGGTAGTCACAAGACCATCCTGAGAGGCTTGTCACCTTGAAGTAGCACTGGGGAGAGGAGGAAAGC
TCAGCTGTTTAGGGCACACGATTTCAGACCCCTAGCTTCACCCCCCTCTTGGAGTGTGGGGTGGTTTCAC
ACTGGCGAGGTTGTGCTCCTGGTTACCTCCAGGCTGCCTATCAGAAGGTGGTGGCTGGTGTGGCCAATGC
CCTGGCTCACAAATACCACTGAGATCTTTTTCCCTCTGCCAAAAATTATGGGGACATCATGAAGCCCCTT
GAGCATCTGACTTCTGGCTAATAAAGGAAATTTATTTTCATTGCAATAGTGTGTTGGAATTTTTTGTGTC
TCTCACTCGGAAGGACATATGGGAGGGCAAATCATTTAAAACATCAGAATGAGTATTTGGTTTAGAGTTT
GGCAACATATGCCCATATGCTGGCTGCCATGAACAAAGGTTGGCTATAAAGAGGTCATCAGTATATGAAA
CAGCCCCCTGCTGTCCATTCCTTATTCCATAGAAAAGCCTTGACTTGAGGTTAGATTTTTTTTATATTTT
GTTTTGTGTTATTTTTTTCTTTAACATCCCTAAAATTTTCCTTACATGTTTTACTAGCCAGATTTTTCCT
CCTCTCCTGACTACTCCCAGTCATAGCTGTCCCTCTTCTCTTATGGAGATCCCTCGACCTGCAGCCCAAG
CTTGGCGTAATCATGGTCATAGCTGTTTCCTGTGTGAAATTGTTATCCGCTCACAATTCCACACAACATA
CGAGCCGGAAGCATAAAGTGTAAAGCCTGGGGTGCCTAATGAGTGAGCTAACTCACATTAATTGCGTTGC
GCTCACTGCCCGCTTTCCAGTCGGGAAACCTGTCGTGCCAGCGGATCCGCATCTCAATTAGTCAGCAACC
ATAGTCCCGCCCCTAACTCCGCCCATCCCGCCCCTAACTCCGCCCAGTTCCGCCAATTCTCCGCCCCATG
GCTGACTAATTTTTTTTATTTATGCAGAGGCCGAGGCCGCCTCGGCCTCTGAGCTATTCCAGAAGTAGTG
AGGAGGCTTTTTTGGAGGCCTAGGCTTTTGCAAAAAGCTAACTTGTTTATTGCAGCTTATAATGGTTACA
AATAAAGCAATAGCATCACAAATTTCACAAATAAAGCATTTTTTTCACTGCATTCTAGTTGTGGTTTGTC
CAAACTCATCAATGTATCTTATCATGTCTGGATCCGCTGCATTAATGAATCGGCCAACGCGCGGGGAGAG
GCGGTTTGCGTATTGGGCGCTCTTCCGCTTCCTCGCTCACTGACTCGCTGCGCTCGGTCGTTCGGCTGCG
GCGAGCGGTATCAGCTCACTCAAAGGCGGTAATACGGTTATCCACAGAATCAGGGGATAACGCAGGAAAG
AACATGTGAGCAAAAGGCCAGCAAAAGGCCAGGAACCGTAAAAAGGCCGCGTTGCTGGCGTTTTTCCATA
GGCTCCGCCCCCCTGACGAGCATCACAAAAATCGACGCTCAAGTCAGAGGTGGCGAAACCCGACAGGACT
ATAAAGATACCAGGCGTTTCCCCCTGGAAGCTCCCTCGTGCGCTCTCCTGTTCCGACCCTGCCGCTTACC
GGATACCTGTCCGCCTTTCTCCCTTCGGGAAGCGTGGCGCTTTCTCATAGCTCACGCTGTAGGTATCTCA
GTTCGGTGTAGGTCGTTCGCTCCAAGCTGGGCTGTGTGCACGAACCCCCCGTTCAGCCCGACCGCTGCGC
CTTATCCGGTAACTATCGTCTTGAGTCCAACCCGGTAAGACACGACTTATCGCCACTGGCAGCAGCCACT
GGTAACAGGATTAGCAGAGCGAGGTATGTAGGCGGTGCTACAGAGTTCTTGAAGTGGTGGCCTAACTACG
GCTACACTAGAAGAACAGTATTTGGTATCTGCGCTCTGCTGAAGCCAGTTACCTTCGGAAAAAGAGTTGG
TAGCTCTTGATCCGGCAAACAAACCACCGCTGGTAGCGGTGGTTTTTTTGTTTGCAAGCAGCAGATTACG
CGCAGAAAAAAAGGATCTCAAGAAGATCCTTTGATCTTTTCTACGGGGTCTGACGCTCAGTGGAACGAAA
ACTCACGTTAAGGGATTTTGGTCATGAGATTATCAAAAAGGATCTTCACCTAGATCCTTTTAAATTAAAA
ATGAAGTTTTAAATCAATCTAAAGTATATATGAGTAAACTTGGTCTGACAGTTACCAATGCTTAATCAGT
GAGGCACCTATCTCAGCGATCTGTCTATTTCGTTCATCCATAGTTGCCTGACTCCCCGTCGTGTAGATAA
CTACGATACGGGAGGGCTTACCATCTGGCCCCAGTGCTGCAATGATACCGCGAGACCCACGCTCACCGGC
TCCAGATTTATCAGCAATAAACCAGCCAGCCGGAAGGGCCGAGCGCAGAAGTGGTCCTGCAACTTTATCC
GCCTCCATCCAGTCTATTAATTGTTGCCGGGAAGCTAGAGTAAGTAGTTCGCCAGTTAATAGTTTGCGCA
ACGTTGTTGCCATTGCTACAGGCATCGTGGTGTCACGCTCGTCGTTTGGTATGGCTTCATTCAGCTCCGG
TTCCCAACGATCAAGGCGAGTTACATGATCCCCCATGTTGTGCAAAAAAGCGGTTAGCTCCTTCGGTCCT
CCGATCGTTGTCAGAAGTAAGTTGGCCGCAGTGTTATCACTCATGGTTATGGCAGCACTGCATAATTCTC
TTACTGTCATGCCATCCGTAAGATGCTTTTCTGTGACTGGTGAGTACTCAACCAAGTCATTCTGAGAATA
GTGTATGCGGCGACCGAGTTGCTCTTGCCCGGCGTCAATACGGGATAATACCGCGCCACATAGCAGAACT
TTAAAAGTGCTCATCATTGGAAAACGTTCTTCGGGGCGAAAACTCTCAAGGATCTTACCGCTGTTGAGAT
CCAGTTCGATGTAACCCACTCGTGCACCCAACTGATCTTCAGCATCTTTTACTTTCACCAGCGTTTCTGG
GTGAGCAAAAACAGGAAGGCAAAATGCCGCAAAAAAGGGAATAAGGGCGACACGGAAATGTTGAATACTC
ATACTCTTCCTTTTTCAATATTATTGAAGCATTTATCAGGGTTATTGTCTCATGAGCGGATACATATTTG
AATGTATTTAGAAAAATAAACAAATAGGGGTTCCGCGCACATTTCCCCGAAAAGTGCCACCTGGGTCGAC
ATTGATTATTGACTAGTAA
